Addgene plasmid #185049: pRAR113
Purpose: J23108(spel), pHP14 stability hairpin, strong RBS, L31p coding region H6A mutation, trrnB
Depositing lab: Julius Lucks. Depositing organization: Northwestern University. Publication: Zur and zinc increase expression of E. coli ribosomal protein L31 through RNA-mediated repression of the repressor L31p. Rasmussen RA, Wang S, Camarillo JM, Sosnowski V, Cho BK, Goo YA, Lucks JB, O'Halloran TV. Nucleic Acids Res. 2022 Dec 9;50(22):12739-12753. doi: 10.1093/nar/gkac1086. PubMed 36533433.
Backbone
  Vector backbone: ColE1
  Vector type: Bacterial Expression
Growth in bacteria
  Bacterial resistance: Ampicillin, 100 μg/mL
  Growth temperature: 37°C
  Growth strain: DH5alpha
  Copy number: High Copy
Gene/Insert
  Gene/Insert name: L31p (alt name: ykgM)
  Species: E. coli MG1655
  Mutation: H6A amino acid mutaitons
  Cloning method: Gibson Cloning
Terms and licenses: Academic/Nonprofit Terms; Industry Terms: Not Available to Industry
How to cite: pRAR113 was a gift from Julius Lucks (Addgene plasmid # 185049 ; http://n2t.net/addgene:185049 ; RRID:Addgene_185049)
