[The description below was written by a language model from this plasmid's Addgene catalogue record and pLannotate feature annotations shown in this document.]
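Description:
pRAR113 is a small (about 3.4 kb) high-copy bacterial expression plasmid built on a ColE1-type backbone for use in E. coli. It replicates from a ColE1/pMB1-family origin and is selected with ampicillin through a β-lactamase gene driven by its own bla promoter. The backbone also carries leftover pieces typical of pUC/pBR322-derived vectors: fragments of rop, bom, lacZα, lacI and the pUC multiple cloning site, along with a lac promoter, operator and CAP binding site. These lie on the opposite strand downstream of the expression cassette and appear to be cloning remnants rather than working parts of the design.

The payload is a synthetic constitutive expression unit for L31p (ykgM, also called rpmE2), the paralog of ribosomal protein L31 from E. coli MG1655, carrying an H6A amino acid substitution. According to the catalogue entry, transcription comes from the Anderson-series constitutive promoter J23108 (a SpeI-containing variant). The automated annotation labels this element J23119, most likely because the members of this promoter family are so similar. The promoter is followed by the pHP14 stability hairpin, a 5' RNA structure intended to protect the transcript from degradation, and a strong ribosome binding site, so expression is uncoupled from the gene's native regulatory leader. Downstream of the coding region lies the rrnB terminator region, annotated as a 5S rRNA segment plus the T1 terminator. A short match to a His-tag-containing composite tag is also annotated after ykgM, but the record does not say whether the protein is tagged.

The construct was assembled by Gibson cloning. It comes from a study of how Zur and zinc control L31 expression through RNA-mediated repression of L31p, where it presumably supplies a point-mutant L31p for comparison with the wild-type protein. The record does not state what the H6A mutation is meant to test.
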