Features (pLannotate 1.2.2; 16 found; start..end, strand, type, name):
     56..160     -  promoter       AmpR promoter: bla
    255..290     +  CDS            rop (fragment): Rop protein, which maintains plasmids at low copy number; rop
    392..491     +  misc_feature   bom (fragment): basis of mobility region from pBR322
    497..650     -  CDS            lacZα (fragment): LacZα fragment of β-galactosidase; lacZ fragment
    679..712     +  promoter       J23119 promoter: bacterial promoter (Registry of Standard Biological Parts BBa J23119)
    774..1034    +  CDS            ykgM: RL31B_ECOLI - Also known as rpmE2. Experimental evidence at protein level: Swiss-Prot protein existence level 1. From Escherichia coli (strain K12).
   1096..1113    +  CDS            capTEV™ (fragment): composite tag for in vivo biotinylation, TEV protease cleavage, and 6xHis tagging
   1220..1335    +  ncRNA          5S rRNA: Accession: RF00001 - 5S ribosomal RNA
   1339..1385    +  terminator     rrnB T1 terminator: transcription terminator T1 from the E. coli rrnB gene
   1434..1468    +  misc_feature   MCS (fragment): pUC18/19 multiple cloning site
   1505..1521    -  protein_bind   lac operator: The lac repressor binds to the lac operator to inhibit transcription in E. coli. This inhibition can be relieved by adding lactose or isopropyl-β-D-thiogalactopyranoside (IPTG). lac repressor encoded by lacI
   1529..1559    -  promoter       lac promoter: promoter for the E. coli lac operon
   1574..1595    -  protein_bind   CAP binding site: CAP binding activates transcription in the presence of cAMP. E. coli catabolite activator protein
   1608..1700    -  CDS            lacI (fragment): lac repressor; lacI; The lac repressor binds to the lac operator to inhibit transcription in E. coli. This inhibition can be relieved by adding lactose or isopropyl-β-D-thiogalactopyranoside (IPTG).
   1882..2470    -  rep_origin     ori: high-copy-number ColE1/pMB1/pBR322/pUC origin of replication
   2641..55      -  CDS            AmpR (across the origin): β-lactamase; bla; confers resistance to ampicillin, carbenicillin, and related antibiotics
>Addgene plasmid #185049 | pRAR113 | addgene full sequence | sequence record 363358 | Addgene NGS Result
GGCAAAATGCCGCAAAAAAGGGAATAAGGGCGACACGGAAATGTTGAATACTCATACTCTTCCTTTTTCA
ATATTATTGAAGCATTTATCAGGGTTATTGTCTCATGAGCGGATACATATTTGAATGTATTTAGAAAAAT
AAACAAATAGGGGTTCCGCGCACATTTCCCCGAAAAGTGCCACCTGACGTCTAAGAAACCATTATTATCA
TGACATTAACCTATAAAAATAGGCGTATCACGAGGCCCTTTCGTCTCGCGCGTTTCGGTGATGACGGTGA
AAACCTCTGACACATGCAGCTCCCGGAGACGGTCACAGCTTGTCTGTAAGCGGATGCCGGGAGCAGACAA
GCCCGTCAGGGCGCGTCAGCGGGTGTTGGCGGGTGTCGGGGCTGGCTTAACTATGCGGCATCAGAGCAGA
TTGTACTGAGAGTGCACCATATGCGGTGTGAAATACCGCACAGATGCGTAAGGAGAAAATACCGCATCAG
GCGCCATTCGCCATTCAGGCTGCGCAACTGTTGGGAAGGGCGATCGGTGCGGGCCTCTTCGCTATTACGC
CAGCTGGCGAAAGGGGGATGTGCTGCAAGGCGATTAAGTTGGGTAACGCCAGGGTTTTCCCAGTCACGAC
GTTGTAAAACGACGGCCAGTAAGATCTCGGCTGAATTCTAAAGATCTCTGACAGCTAGCTCAGTCCTAGG
TATAATGCTAGCACGTCGACTCTCGAGTGAGATTGTTGACGGTACCGTATTTTGGATCTAGGAGGAAGGA
TCTATGAAGCCCAATATCGCGCCTGAGTATCGTACTGTGGTGTTCCACGACACCAGTGTTGATGAGTACT
TTAAAATCGGCTCGACTATCAAAACAGACCGTGAGATTGAGCTGGATGGCGTAACGTATCCATACGTGAC
AATTGATGTCTCTTCTAAATCGCACCCGTTCTATACAGGGAAGCTGAGAACAGTGGCATCAGAAGGAAAT
GTTGCACGATTCACCCAACGTTTTGGTCGTTTTGTTAGCACGAAAAAGGGGGCGTGAGAAGCTTGGGCCC
GAACAAAAACTCATCTCAGAAGAGGATCTGAATAGCGCCGTCGACCATCATCATCATCATCATTGAGTTT
AAACGGTCTCCAGCTTGGCTGTTTTGGCGGATGAGAGAAGATTTTCAGCCTGATACAGATTAAATCAGAA
CGCAGAAGCGGTCTGATAAAACAGAATTTGCCTGGCGGCAGTAGCGCGGTGGTCCCACCTGACCCCATGC
CGAACTCAGAAGTGAAACGCCGTAGCGCCGATGGTAGTGTGGGGTCTCCCCATGCGAGAGTAGGGAACTG
CCAGGCATCAAATAAAACGAAAGGCTCAGTCGAAAGACTGGGCCTTTCGTTTTATCTGTTGTTTGTCGGT
GAACTCTGAAAGGAGGAACTATATCCGGATCGAGATCCTCTAGAGTCGACCTGCAGGCATGCAAGCTTGG
CGTAATCATGGTCATAGCTGTTTCCTGTGTGAAATTGTTATCCGCTCACAATTCCACACAACATACGAGC
CGGAAGCATAAAGTGTAAAGCCTGGGGTGCCTAATGAGTGAGCTAACTCACATTAATTGCGTTGCGCTCA
CTGCCCGCTTTCCAGTCGGGAAACCTGTCGTGCCAGCTGCATTAATGAATCGGCCAACGCGCGGGGAGAG
GCGGTTTGCGTATTGGGCGCTCTTCCGCTTCCTCGCTCACTGACTCGCTGCGCTCGGTCGTTCGGCTGCG
GCGAGCGGTATCAGCTCACTCAAAGGCGGTAATACGGTTATCCACAGAATCAGGGGATAACGCAGGAAAG
AACATGTGAGCAAAAGGCCAGCAAAGGCCAGGAACCGTAAAAAGGCCGCGTTGCTGGCGTTTTTCCATAG
GCTCCGCCCCCCTGACGAGCATCACAAAAATCGACGCTCAAGTCAGAGGTGGCGAAACCCGACAGGACTA
TAAAGATACCAGGCGTTTCCCCCTGGAAGCTCCCTCGTGCGCTCTCCTGTTCCGACCCTGCCGCTTACCG
GATACCTGTCCGCCTTTCTCCCTTCGGGAAGCGTGGCGCTTTCTCATAGCTCACGCTGTAGGTATCTCAG
TTCGGTGTAGGTCGTTCGCTCCAAGCTGGGCTGTGTGCACGAACCCCCCGTTCAGCCCGACCGCTGCGCC
TTATCCGGTAACTATCGTCTTGAGTCCAACCCGGTAAGACACGACTTATCGCCACTGGCAGCAGCCACTG
GTAACAGGATTAGCAGAGCGAGGTATGTAGGCGGTGCTACAGAGTTCTTGAAGTGGTGGCCTAACTACGG
CTACACTAGAAGAACAGTATTTGGTATCTGCGCTCTGCTGAAGCCAGTTACCTTCGGAAAAAGAGTTGGT
AGCTCTTGATCCGGCAAACAAACCACCGCTGGTAGCGGTGGTTTTTTTGTTTGCAAGCAGCAGATTACGC
GCAGAAAAAAAGGATCTCAAGAAGATCCTTTGATCTTTTCTACGGGGTCTGACGCTCAGTGGAACGAAAA
CTCACGTTAAGGGATTTTGGTCATGAGATTATCAAAAAGGATCTTCACCTAGATCCTTTTAAATTAAAAA
TGAAGTTTTAAATCAATCTAAAGTATATATGAGTAAACTTGGTCTGACAGTTACCAATGCTTAATCAGTG
AGGCACCTATCTCAGCGATCTGTCTATTTCGTTCATCCATAGTTGCCTGACTCCCCGTCGTGTAGATAAC
TACGATACGGGAGGGCTTACCATCTGGCCCCAGTGCTGCAATGATACCGCGAGACCCACGCTCACCGGCT
CCAGATTTATCAGCAATAAACCAGCCAGCCGGAAGGGCCGAGCGCAGAAGTGGTCCTGCAACTTTATCCG
CCTCCATCCAGTCTATTAATTGTTGCCGGGAAGCTAGAGTAAGTAGTTCGCCAGTTAATAGTTTGCGCAA
CGTTGTTGCCATTGCTACAGGCATCGTGGTGTCACGCTCGTCGTTTGGTATGGCTTCATTCAGCTCCGGT
TCCCAACGATCAAGGCGAGTTACATGATCCCCCATGTTGTGCAAAAAAGCGGTTAGCTCCTTCGGTCCTC
CGATCGTTGTCAGAAGTAAGTTGGCCGCAGTGTTATCACTCATGGTTATGGCAGCACTGCATAATTCTCT
TACTGTCATGCCATCCGTAAGATGCTTTTCTGTGACTGGTGAGTACTCAACCAAGTCATTCTGAGAATAG
TGTATGCGGCGACCGAGTTGCTCTTGCCCGGCGTCAATACGGGATAATACCGCGCCACATAGCAGAACTT
TAAAAGTGCTCATCATTGGAAAACGTTCTTCGGGGCGAAAACTCTCAAGGATCTTACCGCTGTTGAGATC
CAGTTCGATGTAACCCACTCGTGCACCCAACTGATCTTCAGCATCTTTTACTTTCACCAGCGTTTCTGGG
TGAGCAAAAACAGGAA
